Addgene plasmid #182010: pcDNA5/FRT/TO_Cep41-STf
Purpose: CMV overexpression of SNAP-tag fast in mammalian cell lines associated to microtubules
Depositing lab: Kai Johnsson. Depositing organization: Max Planck Institute for Medical Research. Publication: Live-Cell Fluorescence Lifetime Multiplexing Using Synthetic Fluorescent Probes. Frei MS, Koch B, Hiblot J, Johnsson K. ACS Chem Biol. 2022 Jun 17;17(6):1321-1327. doi: 10.1021/acschembio.2c00041. Epub 2022 May 18. PubMed 35584304.
Backbone
  Vector backbone: pcDNA5/FRT/TO
  Backbone size w/o insert (bp): 5100
  Vector type: Mammalian Expression
  Selectable markers: Hygromycin
Growth in bacteria
  Bacterial resistance: Ampicillin, 100 μg/mL
  Growth temperature: 37°C
  Growth strain: DH5alpha
  Copy number: High Copy
Gene/Insert
  Gene/Insert name: Cep41-STf
  Species: H. sapiens (human), Synthetic
  Insert size (bp): 1760
  Mutation: Fast mutation on SNAP-tag E30R
  Promoter: CMV
  Cloning method: Gibson Cloning
Terms and licenses: Academic/Nonprofit Terms; Industry Terms: Not Available to Industry
How to cite: pcDNA5/FRT/TO_Cep41-STf was a gift from Kai Johnsson (Addgene plasmid # 182010 ; http://n2t.net/addgene:182010 ; RRID:Addgene_182010)
