[The description below was written by a language model from this plasmid's Addgene catalogue record and pLannotate feature annotations shown in this document.]
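Description:
pcDNA5/FRT/TO_Cep41-STf is a mammalian expression plasmid built on the pcDNA5/FRT/TO backbone (about 6.9 kb in the sequenced record) that expresses human CEP41 fused to a fast-labelling SNAP-tag variant. It is propagated in E. coli at high copy from a ColE1/pUC-type origin under ampicillin selection (AmpR with its own bla promoter). Small fragments of f1 ori, lac regulatory elements and a bom region are also annotated as backbone remnants.

The expression cassette is driven by the CMV enhancer and immediate-early promoter. This is followed by two short tet operator-like hits, annotated as PLtetO-1 and TRE fragments. They are consistent with the "TO" design, in which transcription is constitutive in ordinary cells but can be repressed, and then induced with tetracycline, in cells that express the Tet repressor. Downstream lies the CEP41 coding sequence, a residual attB2 Gateway site in the linker region, and a coding region annotated as an MGMT fragment. That annotation corresponds to the SNAP-tag, which is an engineered derivative of this DNA repair protein; here it carries the E30R "fast" mutation noted in the record. A bGH polyadenylation signal terminates the transcript.

A separate FRT site sits directly upstream of a hygromycin resistance gene that has no annotated promoter of its own, followed by an SV40 poly(A) signal. This arrangement allows FLP-mediated integration into a genomic FRT acceptor locus and hygromycin selection of stable, isogenic lines.

The CEP41 moiety localises the tag to microtubules. The tag can then be covalently labelled with synthetic fluorescent substrates, and the associated work used such probes for live-cell fluorescence lifetime multiplexing.
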