Features (pLannotate 1.2.2; 23 found; start..end, strand, type, name):
     28..80      -  misc_feature   bom (fragment): basis of mobility region from pBR322
    235..614     +  enhancer       CMV enhancer: human cytomegalovirus immediate early enhancer
    615..818     +  promoter       CMV promoter: human cytomegalovirus (CMV) immediate early promoter
    820..839     +  promoter       PLtetO-1 promoter (fragment): modified phage lambda PL promoter with tet operator sites (Lutz and Bujard, 1997)
    841..860     +  promoter       PLtetO-1 promoter (fragment): modified phage lambda PL promoter with tet operator sites (Lutz and Bujard, 1997)
    868..901     +  promoter       TRE3GV promoter (fragment): 3rd-generation Tet-responsive promoter that can be activated by binding of Tet-On® 3G, optimized for retroviral and lentiviral vectors
   1043..2161    +  CDS            CEP41: CEP41_HUMAN - Also known as TSGA14. Experimental evidence at protein level: Swiss-Prot protein existence level 1. Required during ciliogenesis for tubulin glutamylation in cilium. Probably acts by participating in the transport of TTLL6, a tubulin polyglutamylase, between the basal body and the cilium. From Homo sapiens (Human).
   2181..2205    -  protein_bind   attB2: mutant version of attB; recombination site for the Gateway® BP reaction BP Clonase™
   2249..2791    +  CDS            MGMT (fragment): MGMT_HUMAN - Experimental evidence at protein level: Swiss-Prot protein existence level 1. Involved in the cellular defense against the biological effects of O6-methylguanine (O6-MeG) and O4-methylthymine (O4-MeT) in DNA. Repairs the methylated nucleobase in DNA by stoichiometrically transferring the methyl group to a cysteine residue in the enzyme. This is a suicide reaction: the enzyme is irreversibly inactivated. From Homo sapiens (Human).
   2841..3065    +  polyA_signal   bGH poly(A) signal: bovine growth hormone polyadenylation signal
   3069..3090    +  promoter       SV40 promoter (fragment): SV40 enhancer and early promoter
   3111..3344    +  rep_origin     f1 ori (fragment) (sequence partly withheld): f1 bacteriophage origin of replication; arrow indicates direction of (+) strand synthesis
   3349..3396    +  protein_bind   FRT: FLP-mediated recombination occurs in the 8-bp core sequence TCTAGAAA (Turan and Bode, 2011). FLP recombinase from the Saccharomyces cerevisiae 2μ plasmid
   3404..4426    +  CDS            HygR: aminoglycoside phosphotransferase from E. coli; aph(4)-Ia; confers resistance to hygromycin
   4436..4561    +  CDS            ble (fragment): BLE_KLEPN - Experimental evidence at protein level: Swiss-Prot protein existence level 1. Binding protein with a strong affinity to the bleomycin family of antibiotics. Binds to CL990; an antimitotic-antibiotic compound. From Klebsiella pneumoniae.
   4556..4677    +  polyA_signal   SV40 poly(A) signal: SV40 polyadenylation signal
   4750..4766    -  protein_bind   lac operator: The lac repressor binds to the lac operator to inhibit transcription in E. coli. This inhibition can be relieved by adding lactose or isopropyl-β-D-thiogalactopyranoside (IPTG). lac repressor encoded by lacI
   4774..4804    -  promoter       lac promoter: promoter for the E. coli lac operon
   4819..4840    -  protein_bind   CAP binding site: CAP binding activates transcription in the presence of cAMP. E. coli catabolite activator protein
   4853..4945    -  CDS            lacI (fragment): lac repressor; lacI; The lac repressor binds to the lac operator to inhibit transcription in E. coli. This inhibition can be relieved by adding lactose or isopropyl-β-D-thiogalactopyranoside (IPTG).
   5128..5716    -  rep_origin     ori: high-copy-number ColE1/pMB1/pBR322/pUC origin of replication
   5887..6747    -  CDS            AmpR: β-lactamase; bla; confers resistance to ampicillin, carbenicillin, and related antibiotics
   6748..6852    -  promoter       AmpR promoter: bla
>Addgene plasmid #182010 | pcDNA5/FRT/TO_Cep41-STf | addgene full sequence | sequence record 356016 | Addgene NGS Result
GACGGATCGGGAGATCTCCCGATCCCCTATGGTGCACTCTCAGTACAATCTGCTCTGATGCCGCATAGTT
AAGCCAGTATCTGCTCCCTGCTTGTGTGTTGGAGGTCGCTGAGTAGTGCGCGAGCAAAATTTAAGCTACA
ACAAGGCAAGGCTTGACCGACAATTGCATGAAGAATCTGCTTAGGGTTAGGCGTTTTGCGCTGCTTCGCG
ATGTACGGGCCAGATATACGCGTTGACATTGATTATTGACTAGTTATTAATAGTAATCAATTACGGGGTC
ATTAGTTCATAGCCCATATATGGAGTTCCGCGTTACATAACTTACGGTAAATGGCCCGCCTGGCTGACCG
CCCAACGACCCCCGCCCATTGACGTCAATAATGACGTATGTTCCCATAGTAACGCCAATAGGGACTTTCC
ATTGACGTCAATGGGTGGAGTATTTACGGTAAACTGCCCACTTGGCAGTACATCAAGTGTATCATATGCC
AAGTACGCCCCCTATTGACGTCAATGACGGTAAATGGCCCGCCTGGCATTATGCCCAGTACATGACCTTA
TGGGACTTTCCTACTTGGCAGTACATCTACGTATTAGTCATCGCTATTACCATGGTGATGCGGTTTTGGC
AGTACATCAATGGGCGTGGATAGCGGTTTGACTCACGGGGATTTCCAAGTCTCCACCCCATTGACGTCAA
TGGGAGTTTGTTTTGGCACCAAAATCAACGGGACTTTCCAAAATGTCGTAACAACTCCGCCCCATTGACG
CAAATGGGCGGTAGGCGTGTACGGTGGGAGGTCTATATAAGCAGAGCTCTCCCTATCAGTGATAGAGATC
TCCCTATCAGTGATAGAGATCGTCGACGAGCTCGTTTAGTGAACCGTCAGATCGCCTGGAGACGCCATCC
ACGCTGTTTTGACCTCCATAGAAGACACCGGGACCGATCCAGCCTCCGGACTCTAGCGTTTAAACTTAAG
CTTGGTACCGAGCTCGGATCCACTAGTCCAGTGTGGTGGAATTCTGCAGATATCCAGCAACCATGTCCCT
CCGGAGGCACATTGGGAACCCTGAGTATCTGATGAAAAGGATACCACAGAACCCAAGATACCAGCATATC
AAATCAAGACTGGACACTGGTAACAGTATGACTAAATATACTGAGAAGCTCGAAGAGATTAAGAAAAATT
ATAGATACAAAAAAGATGAGCTTTTCAAGAGACTAAAAGTTACAACTTTTGCCCAGCTGATCATCCAAGT
TGCCTCCCTCTCTGATCAAACACTGGAAGTGACAGCTGAGGAGATTCAAAGGCTGGAAGACAATGATTCT
GCAGCTTCAGACCCTGATGCTGAAACCACTGCCAGGACCAATGGGAAAGGAAATCCAGGTGAGCAGTCGC
CGAGCCCTGAGCAGTTCATAAACAACGCAGGAGCAGGGGACTCCAGCCGCTCAACTCTTCAGAGTGTCAT
CAGTGGTGTTGGGGAACTGGATCTAGACAAAGGGCCAGTGAAGAAAGCAGAGCCCCATACCAAAGACAAA
CCTTATCCTGACTGCCCCTTCCTGCTGCTAGATGTGCGTGATAGAGATTCTTACCAGCAGTGCCACATTG
TTGGAGCTTACAGTTACCCAATTGCAACTCTGTCTAGAACAATGAACCCTTATTCAAATGATATTCTTGA
ATATAAAAATGCCCATGGCAAGATCATCATTCTGTATGACGATGATGAAAGGCTGGCCAGTCAGGCGGCC
ACCACCATGTGCGAGCGTGGATTTGAAAACCTCTTCATGCTTTCCGGAGGTCTAAAAGTCTTAGCTCAGA
AATTCCCGGAAGGACTGATTACTGGTTCCCTGCCAGCATCTTGCCAGCAGGCCCTTCCTCCTGGGTCTGC
CCGGAAACGATCCAGCCCCAAAGGGCCACCCCTACCAGCTGAGAATAAATGGAGATTTACCCCAGAAGAC
TTAAAAAAGATAGAATATTATCTGGAAGAGGAGCAAGGGCCTGCAGATCATCCTAGCCGACTGAACCAAG
CTAACTCCTCCGGAAGAGAGTCCAAGGTGCCTGGTGCCCGAAGCGCTCAGAATCTGCCAGGTGGCGGCCC
CGCCAGCCACTCAAACCCCCGCTCCCTCAGCAGTGGTCACCTGCAAGGCAAACCCTGGAAGTACCTCGAG
TGCGGCCGCAACCCAGCTTTCTTGTACAAAGTGGTGATGGCAGCTAGCCTGGAGGTGCTGTTCCAGGGCC
CCTTCGAAGATAAAGACTGCGAAATGAAACGCACTACCCTGGACAGCCCGCTGGGTAAACTGGAACTGAG
CGGTTGCGAGCAGGGCCTGCACCGCATCATTTTCCTGGGCAAAGGTACGAGCGCTGCGGATGCGGTCGAA
GTACCGGCTCCGGCTGCGGTTCTGGGTGGCCCGGAGCCGCTGATGCAGGCTACCGCATGGCTGAACGCAT
ATTTTCACCAGCCAGAGGCGATTGAAGAGTTCCCTGTACCGGCCCTGCATCACCCGGTATTTCAGCAGGA
ATCCTTTACCCGTCAGGTACTGTGGAAACTGCTGAAAGTAGTGAAATTCGGCGAGGTGATCTCCTATTCC
CATCTGGCGGCGCTGGCTGGCAACCCAGCGGCAACTGCGGCGGTGAAAACCGCTCTGTCTGGTAATCCGG
TGCCAATTCTGATCCCGTGCCACCGTGTGGTTCAGGGCGACCTGGACGTAGGTGGCTACGAAGGCGGCCT
GGCTGTGAAAGAATGGCTGCTGGCGCACGAAGGTCACCGTCTGGGTAAACCAGGCCTGGGCTAACCGCTC
GAGTCTAGAGGGCCCGTTTAAACCCGCTGATCAGCCTCGACTGTGCCTTCTAGTTGCCAGCCATCTGTTG
TTTGCCCCTCCCCCGTGCCTTCCTTGACCCTGGAAGGTGCCACTCCCACTGTCCTTTCCTAATAAAATGA
GGAAATTGCATCGCATTGTCTGAGTAGGTGTCATTCTATTCTGGGGGGTGGGGTGGGGCAGGACAGCAAG
GGGGAGGATTGGGAAGACAATAGCAGGCATGCTGGGGATGCGGTGGGCTCTATGGCTTCTGAGGCGGAAA
GAACCAGCTGGGGCTCTAGGGGGTATCCCC
[124 nt withheld, positions 3111-3234]
C
[91 nt withheld, positions 3236-3326]
AGGGTGATGGTTCACGTACCTAGAAGTTCCTATTCCGAAGTTCCTATTCTCTAGAAAGTATAGGAACTTC
CTTGGCCAAAAAGCCTGAACTCACCGCGACGTCTGTCGAGAAGTTTCTGATCGAAAAGTTCGACAGCGTC
TCCGACCTGATGCAGCTCTCGGAGGGCGAAGAATCTCGTGCTTTCAGCTTCGATGTAGGAGGGCGTGGAT
ATGTCCTGCGGGTAAATAGCTGCGCCGATGGTTTCTACAAAGATCGTTATGTTTATCGGCACTTTGCATC
GGCCGCGCTCCCGATTCCGGAAGTGCTTGACATTGGGGAATTCAGCGAGAGCCTGACCTATTGCATCTCC
CGCCGTGCACAGGGTGTCACGTTGCAAGACCTGCCTGAAACCGAACTGCCCGCTGTTCTGCAGCCGGTCG
CGGAGGCCATGGATGCGATCGCTGCGGCCGATCTTAGCCAGACGAGCGGGTTCGGCCCATTCGGACCGCA
AGGAATCGGTCAATACACTACATGGCGTGATTTCATATGCGCGATTGCTGATCCCCATGTGTATCACTGG
CAAACTGTGATGGACGACACCGTCAGTGCGTCCGTCGCGCAGGCTCTCGATGAGCTGATGCTTTGGGCCG
AGGACTGCCCCGAAGTCCGGCACCTCGTGCACGCGGATTTCGGCTCCAACAATGTCCTGACGGACAATGG
CCGCATAACAGCGGTCATTGACTGGAGCGAGGCGATGTTCGGGGATTCCCAATACGAGGTCGCCAACATC
TTCTTCTGGAGGCCGTGGTTGGCTTGTATGGAGCAGCAGACGCGCTACTTCGAGCGGAGGCATCCGGAGC
TTGCAGGATCGCCGCGGCTCCGGGCGTATATGCTCCGCATTGGTCTTGACCAACTCTATCAGAGCTTGGT
TGACGGCAATTTCGATGATGCAGCTTGGGCGCAGGGTCGATGCGACGCAATCGTCCGATCCGGAGCCGGG
ACTGTCGGGCGTACACAAATCGCCCGCAGAAGCGCGGCCGTCTGGACCGATGGCTGTGTAGAAGTACTCG
CCGATAGTGGAAACCGACGCCCCAGCACTCGTCCGAGGGCAAAGGAATAGCACGTACTACGAGATTTCGA
TTCCACCGCCGCCTTCTATGAAAGGTTGGGCTTCGGAATCGTTTTCCGGGACGCCGGCTGGATGATCCTC
CAGCGCGGGGATCTCATGCTGGAGTTCTTCGCCCACCCCAACTTGTTTATTGCAGCTTATAATGGTTACA
AATAAAGCAATAGCATCACAAATTTCACAAATAAAGCATTTTTTTCACTGCATTCTAGTTGTGGTTTGTC
CAAACTCATCAATGTATCTTATCATGTCTGTATACCGTCGACCTCTAGCTAGAGCTTGGCGTAATCATGG
TCATAGCTGTTTCCTGTGTGAAATTGTTATCCGCTCACAATTCCACACAACATACGAGCCGGAAGCATAA
AGTGTAAAGCCTGGGGTGCCTAATGAGTGAGCTAACTCACATTAATTGCGTTGCGCTCACTGCCCGCTTT
CCAGTCGGGAAACCTGTCGTGCCAGCTGCATTAATGAATCGGCCAACGCGCGGGGAGAGGCGGTTTGCGT
ATTGGGCGCTCTTCCGCTTCCTCGCTCACTGACTCGCTGCGCTCGGTCGTTCGGCTGCGGCGAGCGGTAT
CAGCTCACTCAAAGGCGGTAATACGGTTATCCACAGAATCAGGGGATAACGCAGGAAAGAACATGTGAGC
AAAAGGCCAGCAAAAGGCCAGGAACCGTAAAAAGGCCGCGTTGCTGGCGTTTTTCCATAGGCTCCGCCCC
CCTGACGAGCATCACAAAAATCGACGCTCAAGTCAGAGGTGGCGAAACCCGACAGGACTATAAAGATACC
AGGCGTTTCCCCCTGGAAGCTCCCTCGTGCGCTCTCCTGTTCCGACCCTGCCGCTTACCGGATACCTGTC
CGCCTTTCTCCCTTCGGGAAGCGTGGCGCTTTCTCATAGCTCACGCTGTAGGTATCTCAGTTCGGTGTAG
GTCGTTCGCTCCAAGCTGGGCTGTGTGCACGAACCCCCCGTTCAGCCCGACCGCTGCGCCTTATCCGGTA
ACTATCGTCTTGAGTCCAACCCGGTAAGACACGACTTATCGCCACTGGCAGCAGCCACTGGTAACAGGAT
TAGCAGAGCGAGGTATGTAGGCGGTGCTACAGAGTTCTTGAAGTGGTGGCCTAACTACGGCTACACTAGA
AGAACAGTATTTGGTATCTGCGCTCTGCTGAAGCCAGTTACCTTCGGAAAAAGAGTTGGTAGCTCTTGAT
CCGGCAAACAAACCACCGCTGGTAGCGGTGGTTTTTTTGTTTGCAAGCAGCAGATTACGCGCAGAAAAAA
AGGATCTCAAGAAGATCCTTTGATCTTTTCTACGGGGTCTGACGCTCAGTGGAACGAAAACTCACGTTAA
GGGATTTTGGTCATGAGATTATCAAAAAGGATCTTCACCTAGATCCTTTTAAATTAAAAATGAAGTTTTA
AATCAATCTAAAGTATATATGAGTAAACTTGGTCTGACAGTTACCAATGCTTAATCAGTGAGGCACCTAT
CTCAGCGATCTGTCTATTTCGTTCATCCATAGTTGCCTGACTCCCCGTCGTGTAGATAACTACGATACGG
GAGGGCTTACCATCTGGCCCCAGTGCTGCAATGATACCGCGAGACCCACGCTCACCGGCTCCAGATTTAT
CAGCAATAAACCAGCCAGCCGGAAGGGCCGAGCGCAGAAGTGGTCCTGCAACTTTATCCGCCTCCATCCA
GTCTATTAATTGTTGCCGGGAAGCTAGAGTAAGTAGTTCGCCAGTTAATAGTTTGCGCAACGTTGTTGCC
ATTGCTACAGGCATCGTGGTGTCACGCTCGTCGTTTGGTATGGCTTCATTCAGCTCCGGTTCCCAACGAT
CAAGGCGAGTTACATGATCCCCCATGTTGTGCAAAAAAGCGGTTAGCTCCTTCGGTCCTCCGATCGTTGT
CAGAAGTAAGTTGGCCGCAGTGTTATCACTCATGGTTATGGCAGCACTGCATAATTCTCTTACTGTCATG
CCATCCGTAAGATGCTTTTCTGTGACTGGTGAGTACTCAACCAAGTCATTCTGAGAATAGTGTATGCGGC
GACCGAGTTGCTCTTGCCCGGCGTCAATACGGGATAATACCGCGCCACATAGCAGAACTTTAAAAGTGCT
CATCATTGGAAAACGTTCTTCGGGGCGAAAACTCTCAAGGATCTTACCGCTGTTGAGATCCAGTTCGATG
TAACCCACTCGTGCACCCAACTGATCTTCAGCATCTTTTACTTTCACCAGCGTTTCTGGGTGAGCAAAAA
CAGGAAGGCAAAATGCCGCAAAAAAGGGAATAAGGGCGACACGGAAATGTTGAATACTCATACTCTTCCT
TTTTCAATATTATTGAAGCATTTATCAGGGTTATTGTCTCATGAGCGGATACATATTTGAATGTATTTAG
AAAAATAAACAAATAGGGGTTCCGCGCACATTTCCCCGAAAAGTGCCACCTGACGTC
